Addgene plasmid #18538: T4 Lysozyme R119A Q123A WT*
Depositing lab: Brian Matthews. Depositing organization: University of Oregon.
Backbone
  Vector backbone: pHS1403
  Backbone size w/o insert (bp): 5000
  Vector type: Bacterial Expression
Growth in bacteria
  Bacterial resistance: Ampicillin, 100 μg/mL
  Growth temperature: 37°C
  Growth strain: DH5alpha
  Copy number: High Copy
Gene/Insert
  Gene/Insert name: T4 Lysozyme
  Species: Bacteriophage T4
  Insert size (bp): 600
  Mutation: R119A Q123A WT*
  GenBank ID: NP_049736
  Entrez Gene: e (a.k.a. T4p123)
  Cloning method: Restriction Enzyme; 5′ cloning site BamHI (not destroyed); 3′ cloning site HindIII (not destroyed)
  Sequencing primers: 5′ na; 3′ GGCGTATCACGAGGCCC
Terms and licenses: Academic/Nonprofit Terms; Industry Terms: Not Available to Industry
Depositor comments: The BamHI site is 27 bp from the ATG and the HindIII site is 115 bp from the stop.
How to cite: T4 Lysozyme R119A Q123A WT* was a gift from Brian Matthews (Addgene plasmid # 18538 ; http://n2t.net/addgene:18538 ; RRID:Addgene_18538)
