[The description below was written by a language model from this plasmid's Addgene catalogue record and pLannotate feature annotations shown in this document.]
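Description:
T4 Lysozyme R119A Q123A WT* is a bacterial expression plasmid built on the pHS1403 backbone and carrying gene e of bacteriophage T4, which encodes the phage endolysin (T4 lysozyme). The roughly 600 bp insert sits between retained BamHI and HindIII sites, and the sequenced plasmid is about 5.1 kb. The coding sequence bears two alanine substitutions, R119A and Q123A. The "WT*" label indicates the background in which they were made; in the T4 lysozyme literature this usually means the cysteine-free pseudo-wild-type protein, although the record does not define it. No affinity or epitope tags are annotated, so the protein appears to be expressed untagged.

Upstream of the lysozyme open reading frame, the feature table shows a lac UV5 promoter with its CAP site and operator, followed by two tandem tac promoters, each with its own lac operator. The plasmid also carries lacI under the lacIq promoter, so repressor is supplied in cis. This should keep transcription of the potentially lytic enzyme repressed until it is induced with IPTG or lactose. A second lac UV5/operator unit driving a lacZα fragment lies next to lacI, and tet promoter and rop fragments appear to be remnants of pBR322-type ancestry.

The plasmid replicates in E. coli from a high-copy ColE1/pMB1-type origin, with a pBR322 bom region nearby, and is selected with ampicillin through β-lactamase. The record does not state a purpose, but a defined point-mutant construct of this kind is suited to overproducing the variant protein for structural, stability or folding studies.
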