Features (pLannotate 1.2.2; 21 found; start..end, strand, type, name):
     13..41      +  promoter       tac promoter: strong E. coli promoter; hybrid between the trp and lac UV5 promoters
     49..65      +  protein_bind   lac operator: The lac repressor binds to the lac operator to inhibit transcription in E. coli. This inhibition can be relieved by adding lactose or isopropyl-β-D-thiogalactopyranoside (IPTG). lac repressor encoded by lacI
    108..136     +  promoter       tac promoter: strong E. coli promoter; hybrid between the trp and lac UV5 promoters
    144..160     +  protein_bind   lac operator: The lac repressor binds to the lac operator to inhibit transcription in E. coli. This inhibition can be relieved by adding lactose or isopropyl-β-D-thiogalactopyranoside (IPTG). lac repressor encoded by lacI
    203..694     +  CDS            E: ENLYS_BPT4 - Experimental evidence at protein level: Swiss-Prot protein existence level 1. Endolysin with lysozyme activity that degrades host peptidoglycans and participates with the holin and spanin proteins in the sequential events which lead to the programmed host cell lysis releasing the mature viral particles. Once the holin has permeabilized the host cell membrane, the endolysin can reach the periplasm and break down the peptidoglycan layer. From Enterobacteria phage T4 (Bacteriophage T4).
    813..837     -  promoter       tet promoter (fragment): E. coli promoter for tetracycline efflux protein gene
    990..1094    +  promoter       AmpR promoter: bla
   1095..1955    +  CDS            AmpR: β-lactamase; bla; confers resistance to ampicillin, carbenicillin, and related antibiotics
   2126..2714    +  rep_origin     ori: high-copy-number ColE1/pMB1/pBR322/pUC origin of replication
   2900..3040    -  misc_feature   bom: basis of mobility region from pBR322
   3142..3181    -  CDS            rop (fragment): Rop protein, which maintains plasmids at low copy number; rop
   3449..3622    -  CDS            lacZα: LacZα fragment of β-galactosidase; lacZ fragment
   3642..3658    -  protein_bind   lac operator: The lac repressor binds to the lac operator to inhibit transcription in E. coli. This inhibition can be relieved by adding lactose or isopropyl-β-D-thiogalactopyranoside (IPTG). lac repressor encoded by lacI
   3666..3696    -  promoter       lac UV5 promoter: E. coli lac promoter with an "up" mutation
   3711..3732    -  protein_bind   CAP binding site: CAP binding activates transcription in the presence of cAMP. E. coli catabolite activator protein
   3745..4827    -  CDS            lacI: lac repressor; lacI; The lac repressor binds to the lac operator to inhibit transcription in E. coli. This inhibition can be relieved by adding lactose or isopropyl-β-D-thiogalactopyranoside (IPTG).
   4828..4905    -  promoter       lacIq promoter: lacI (mutant); In the lacIq allele, a single base change in the promoter boosts expression of the lacI gene about 10-fold.
   4906..4944    +  CDS            lacI (fragment): lac repressor; lacI; The lac repressor binds to the lac operator to inhibit transcription in E. coli. This inhibition can be relieved by adding lactose or isopropyl-β-D-thiogalactopyranoside (IPTG).
   4957..4978    +  protein_bind   CAP binding site: CAP binding activates transcription in the presence of cAMP. E. coli catabolite activator protein
   4993..5023    +  promoter       lac UV5 promoter: E. coli lac promoter with an "up" mutation
   5031..5047    +  protein_bind   lac operator: The lac repressor binds to the lac operator to inhibit transcription in E. coli. This inhibition can be relieved by adding lactose or isopropyl-β-D-thiogalactopyranoside (IPTG). lac repressor encoded by lacI
>Addgene plasmid #18538 | T4 Lysozyme R119A Q123A WT* | addgene full sequence | sequence record 366636 | Addgene NGS Result
CCCATCCCCCTGTTGACAATTAATCATCGGCTCGTATAATGTGTGGAATTGTGAGCGGATAACAATTTCA
CACAGGAAACAGGATCAGCTTACTCCCCATCCCCCTGTTGACAATTAATCATCGGCTCGTATAATGTGTG
GAATTGTGAGCGGATAACAATTTCACACAGGAAACAGGATCCATCGATGCTTAGGAGGTATTATGAATAT
ATTTGAAATGTTACGTATAGATGAAGGTCTTAGACTTAAAATCTATAAAGACACAGAAGGCTATTACACT
ATTGGCATCGGTCATTTGCTTACAAAAAGTCCATCACTTAATGCTGCTAAATCTGAATTAGATAAAGCTA
TTGGGCGTAATACTAATGGTGTAATTACAAAAGATGAGGCTGAAAAACTCTTTAATCAGGATGTTGATGC
TGCTGTTCGCGGAATTCTGAGAAATGCTAAATTAAAACCGGTTTATGATTCTCTTGATGCGGTTCGTCGC
GCTGCATTGATTAATATGGTTTTCCAAATGGGAGAAACCGGTGTGGCAGGATTTACTAACTCTTTAGCTA
TGCTTCAAGCAAAACGCTGGGATGAAGCAGCAGTTAACTTAGCTAAAAGTAGATGGTATAATCAAACACC
TAATCGCGCAAAACGAGTCATTACAACGTTTAGAACTGGCACTTGGGACGCGTATAAAAATCTATAAAGC
TGTTTACTTTCTCTTGGAATTGTGATAGTATATTCACAATTACTTGAATAGACAATTACTAATTAAAATA
TTTAAAGGAAACATATGAAAACATATCAAGAATTTATTGCCGAAGCTTATCGATGATAAGCTGTCAAACA
TGAGCAGATCTGAGCCCGCCTAATGAGCGGGCTTTTTTTTCAGATCTGCTTGAAGACGAAAGGGCCTCGT
GATACGCCTATTTTTATAGGTTAATGTCATGATAATAATGGTTTCTTAGACGTCAGGTGGCACTTTTCGG
GGAAATGTGCGCGGAACCCCTATTTGTTTATTTTTCTAAATACATTCAAATATGTATCCGCTCATGAGAC
AATAACCCTGATAAATGCTTCAATAATATTGAAAAAGGAAGAGTATGAGTATTCAACATTTCCGTGTCGC
CCTTATTCCCTTTTTTGCGGCATTTTGCCTTCCTGTTTTTGCTCACCCAGAAACGCTGGTGAAAGTAAAA
GATGCTGAAGATCAGTTGGGTGCACGAGTGGGTTACATCGAACTGGATCTCAACAGCGGTAAGATCCTTG
AGAGTTTTCGCCCCGAAGAACGTTTTCCAATGATGAGCACTTTTAAAGTTCTGCTATGTGGCGCGGTATT
ATCCCGTGTTGACGCCGGGCAAGAGCAACTCGGTCGCCGCATACACTATTCTCAGAATGACTTGGTTGAG
TACTCACCAGTCACAGAAAAGCATCTTACGGATGGCATGACAGTAAGAGAATTATGCAGTGCTGCCATAA
CCATGAGTGATAACACTGCGGCCAACTTACTTCTGACAACGATCGGAGGACCGAAGGAGCTAACCGCTTT
TTTGCACAACATGGGGGATCATGTAACTCGCCTTGATCGTTGGGAACCGGAGCTGAATGAAGCCATACCA
AACGACGAGCGTGACACCACGATGCCTGCAGCAATGGCAACAACGTTGCGCAAACTATTAACTGGCGAAC
TACTTACTCTAGCTTCCCGGCAACAATTAATAGACTGGATGGAGGCGGATAAAGTTGCAGGACCACTTCT
GCGCTCGGCCCTTCCGGCTGGCTGGTTTATTGCTGATAAATCTGGAGCCGGTGAGCGTGGGTCTCGCGGT
ATCATTGCAGCACTGGGGCCAGATGGTAAGCCCTCCCGTATCGTAGTTATCTACACGACGGGGAGTCAGG
CAACTATGGATGAACGAAATAGACAGATCGCTGAGATAGGTGCCTCACTGATTAAGCATTGGTAACTGTC
AGACCAAGTTTACTCATATATACTTTAGATTGATTTAAAACTTCATTTTTAATTTAAAAGGATCTAGGTG
AAGATCCTTTTTGATAATCTCATGACCAAAATCCCTTAACGTGAGTTTTCGTTCCACTGAGCGTCAGACC
CCGTAGAAAAGATCAAAGGATCTTCTTGAGATCCTTTTTTTCTGCGCGTAATCTGCTGCTTGCAAACAAA
AAAACCACCGCTACCAGCGGTGGTTTGTTTGCCGGATCAAGAGCTACCAACTCTTTTTCCGAAGGTAACT
GGCTTCAGCAGAGCGCAGATACCAAATACTGTCCTTCTAGTGTAGCCGTAGTTAGGCCACCACTTCAAGA
ACTCTGTAGCACCGCCTACATACCTCGCTCTGCTAATCCTGTTACCAGTGGCTGCTGCCAGTGGCGATAA
GTCGTGTCTTACCGGGTTGGACTCAAGACGATAGTTACCGGATAAGGCGCAGCGGTCGGGCTGAACGGGG
GGTTCGTGCACACAGCCCAGCTTGGAGCGAACGACCTACACCGAACTGAGATACCTACAGCGTGAGCTAT
GAGAAAGCGCCACGCTTCCCGAAGGGAGAAAGGCGGACAGGTATCCGGTAAGCGGCAGGGTCGGAACAGG
AGAGCGCACGAGGGAGCTTCCAGGGGGAAACGCCTGGTATCTTTATAGTCCTGTCGGGTTTCGCCACCTC
TGACTTGAGCGTCGATTTTTGTGATGCTCGTCAGGGGGGCGGAGCCTATGGAAAAACGCCAGCAACGCGG
CCTTTTTACGGTTCCTGGCCTTTTGCTGGCCTTTTGCTCACATGTTCTTTCCTGCGTTATCCCCTGATTC
TGTGGATAACCGTATTACCGCCTTTGAGTGAGCTGATACCGCTCGCCGCAGCCGAACGACCGAGCGCAGC
GAGTCAGTGAGCGAGGAAGCGGAAGAGCGCCTGATGCGGTATTTTCTCCTTACGCATCTGTGCGGTATTT
CACACCGCATATGGTGCACTCTCAGTACAATCTGCTCTGATGCCGCATAGTTAAGCCAGTATACACTCCG
CTATCGCTACGTGACTGGGTCATGGCTGCGCCCCGACACCCGCCAACACCCGCTGACGCGCCCTGACGGG
CTTGTCTGCTCCCGGCATCCGCTTACAGACAAGCTGTGACCGTCTCCGGGAGCTGCATGTGTCAGAGGTT
TTCACCGTCATCACCGAAACGCGCGAGGCAGAACGCCATCAAAAATAATTCGCGTCTGGCCTTCCTGTAG
CCAGCTTTCATCAACATTAAATGTGAGCGAGTAACAACCCGTCGGATTCTCCGTGGGAACAAACGGCGGA
TTGACCGTAATGGGATAGGTCACGTTGGTGTAGATGGGCGCATCGTAACCGTGCATCTGCCAGTTTGAGG
GGACGACGACAGTATCGGCCTCAGGAAGATCGCACTCCAGCCAGCTTTCCGGCACCGCTTCTGGTGCCGG
AAACCAGGCAAAGCGCCATTCGCCATTCAGGCTGCGCAACTGTTGGGAAGGGCGATCGGTGCGGGCCTCT
TCGCTATTACGCCAGCTGGCGAAAGGGGGATGTGCTGCAAGGCGATTAAGTTGGGTAACGCCAGGGTTTT
CCCAGTCACGACGTTGTAAAACGACGGCCAGTGAATCCGTAATCATGGTCATAGCTGTTTCCTGTGTGAA
ATTGTTATCCGCTCACAATTCCACACATTATACGAGCCGGAAGCATAAAGTGTAAAGCCTGGGGTGCCTA
ATGAGTGAGCTAACTTACATTAATTGCGTTGCGCTCACTGCCCGCTTTCCAGTCGGGAAACCTGTCGTGC
CAGCTGCATTAATGAATCGGCCAACGCGCGGGGAGAGGCGGTTTGCGTATTGGGCGCCAGGGTGGTTTTT
CTTTTCACCAGTGAGACGGGCAACAGCTGATTGCCCTTCACCGCCTGGCCCTGAGAGAGTTGCAGCAAGC
GGTCCACGCTGGTTTGCCCCAGCAGGCGAAAATCCTGTTTGATGGTGGTTAACGGCGGGATATAACATGA
GCTGTCTTCGGTATCGTCGTATCCCACTACCGAGATATCCGCACCAACGCGCAGCCCGGACTCGGTAATG
GCGCGCATTGCGCCCAGCGCCATCTGATCGTTGGCAACCAGCATCGCAGTGGGAACGATGCCCTCATTCA
GCATTTGCATGGTTTGTTGAAAACCGGACATGGCACTCCAGTCGCCTTCCCGTTCCGCTATCGGCTGAAT
TTGATTGCGAGTGAGATATTTATGCCAGCCAGCCAGACGCAGACGCGCCGAGACAGAACTTAATGGGCCC
GCTAACAGCGCGATTTGCTGGTGACCCAATGCGACCAGATGCTCCACGCCCAGTCGCGTACCGTCTTCAT
GGGAGAAAATAATACTGTTGATGGGTGTCTGGTCAGAGACATCAAGAAATAACGCCGGAACATTAGTGCA
GGCAGCTTCCACAGCAATGGCATCCTGGTCATCCAGCGGATAGTTAATGATCAGCCCACTGACGCGTTGC
GCGAGAAGATTGTGCACCGCCGCTTTACAGGCTTCGACGCCGCTTCGTTCTACCATCGACACCACCACGC
TGGCACCCAGTTGATCGGCGCGAGATTTAATCGCCGCGACAATTTGCGACGGCGCGTGCAGGGCCAGACT
GGAGGTGGCAACGCCAATCAGCAACGACTGTTTGCCCGCCAGTTGTTGTGCCACGCGGTTGGGAATGTAA
TTCAGCTCCGCCATCGCCGCTTCCACTTTTTCCCGCGTTTTCGCAGAAACGTGGCTGGCCTGGTTCACCA
CGCGGGAAACGGTCTGATAAGAGACACCGGCATACTCTGCGACATCGTATAACGTTACTGGTTTCACATT
CACCACCCTGAATTGACTCTCTTCCGGGCGCTATCATGCCATACCGCGAAAGGTTTTGCACCATTCGATG
GTGTCCTGGCACGACAGGTTTCCCGACTGGAAAGCGGGCAGTGAGCGCAACGCAATTAATGTAAGTTAGC
TCACTCATTAGGCACCCCAGGCTTTACACTTTATGCTTCCGGCTCGTATAATGTGTGGAATTGTGAGCGG
ATAACAATTTCACACAGGAAACAGGATCGATCCATCGATGAGCTTACTC
