>Addgene plasmid #18538 | T4 Lysozyme R119A Q123A WT* | addgene partial sequence | sequence record 24324 | 3primeUP
TANGAAAAGCCCGCTCATTAGGCGGGCTCAGATCTGCTCATGTTTGACAGCTTATCATCGATAAGCTTCG
GCAATAAATTCTTGATATGTTTTCATATGTTTCCTTTAAATATTTTAATTAGTAATTGTCTATTCAAGTA
ATTGTGAATATACTATCACAATTCCAAGAGAAAGTAAACAGCTTTATAGATTTTTATACGCGTCCCAAGT
GCCAGTTCTAAACGTTGTAATGACTCGTTTTGCGCGATTAGGTGTTTGATTATACCATCTACTTTTAGCT
AAGTTAACTGCTGCTTCATCCCAGCGTTTTGCTTGAAGCATAGCTAAAGAGTTAGTAAATCCTGCCACAC
CGGTTTCTCCCATTTGGAAAACCATATTAATCAATGCAGCGCGACGAACCGCATCAAGAGAATCATAAAC
CGGTTTTAATTTAGCATTTCTCAGAATTCCGCGAACAGCAGCATCAACATCCTGATTAAAGAGTTTTTCA
GCCTCATCTTTTGTAATTACACCATTAGTATTACGCCCAATAGCTTTATCTAATTCAGATTTAGCAGCAT
TAAGTGATGGACTTTTTGTAAGCAAATGACCGATGCCAATAGTGTAATAGCCTTCTGTGTCTTTATAGAT
TTTAAGTCTAAGACCTTCATCTATACGTAACATTTCAAATATATTCATAATACCTCCTAAGCATCGATGG
ATCCTGTTTCCTGTGTGAAATTGTTATCCGCTCACATTCCACACATTATACGAGCCGATGATTAATGTCA
CAGGGGANGGGAGTAGCTGACCTGTTCCTGGTGAATGTANCGCTCCATCACCATAACAGCGAGATA
